Addgene plasmid #226779: pKC51
Purpose: Expresses Drosophila UNC-104(A255V) in insect cells
Depositing lab: Kyoko Chiba. Depositing organization: Tohoku University, Frontier Research Institute for Interdisciplinary Sciences. Publication: The FHA domain is essential for the autoinhibition of KIF1A/UNC-104. Niwa S, Watanabe T, Chiba K. J Cell Sci. 2024 Sep 6:jcs.262017. doi: 10.1242/jcs.262017. PubMed 39239883.
Backbone
  Vector backbone: pACEBac1
  Backbone manufacturer: GENEVA Biotech
  Backbone size w/o insert (bp): 3641
  Total vector size (bp): 8699
  Vector type: Insect Expression
Growth in bacteria
  Bacterial resistance: Gentamicin, 10 μg/mL
  Growth temperature: 37°C
  Growth strain: DH5alpha
  Copy number: High Copy
Gene/Insert
  Gene/Insert name: Drosophila unc-104 (A255V)
  Species: D. melanogaster (fly)
  Insert size (bp): 5000
  Mutation: changed Alanine 255 to Valine
  Entrez Gene: unc-104 (a.k.a. Dmel_CG8566, CG8566, DUNC104, DUnc-104, DmCG8566, DmDUnc104, DmKlp53D, Dmel\CG8566, Dunc104, Imac, KIF 1B, KIF1A, KIF1A/1B, Kif1a, Klp53D, Unc-104, Unc104, bris, imac, kif1a, unc104)
  Tag / fusion protein: sfGFP and 2xStrepII (C terminal on insert)
Terms and licenses: Academic/Nonprofit Terms; Industry Terms: Not Available to Industry
How to cite: pKC51 was a gift from Kyoko Chiba (Addgene plasmid # 226779 ; http://n2t.net/addgene:226779 ; RRID:Addgene_226779)
