[The description below was written by a language model from this plasmid's Addgene catalogue record and pLannotate feature annotations shown in this document.]
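Description:
pKC51 is an insect-cell expression construct of about 8.7 kb built on the pACEBac1 backbone, a baculovirus transfer (acceptor) vector of the MultiBac type. It replicates in E. coli at high copy from a ColE1/pUC-type origin and is selected with gentamicin through the aacC1 acetyltransferase gene, which is driven by the class 1 integron Pc promoter. The resistance marker and expression cassette lie between the Tn7R and Tn7L ends of a mini-Tn7 element. This arrangement allows Tn7 transposition of the whole segment into a baculoviral bacmid, from which recombinant virus can be generated to infect insect cells. A single loxP site upstream of the cassette is a standard feature of this vector family and permits Cre-mediated fusion with donor plasmids for multi-gene assemblies. The record gives no indication that this was used here.

The payload is the Drosophila melanogaster kinesin-3 motor unc-104 (the KIF1A orthologue, also called imac), an open reading frame of roughly 5 kb carrying an alanine-to-valine substitution at residue 255. Its C terminus is fused to superfolder GFP followed by a 2xStrepII tag. The Strep tag is listed in the catalogue entry but was not picked up as a separate feature in the annotation. Transcription is driven by the very late, strong baculovirus polyhedrin promoter and terminated by the SV40 polyadenylation signal. The short "large T antigen" and "SET1" fragment hits near the terminator are probably annotation artefacts of backbone sequence rather than functional coding regions.

The fusion design supports fluorescence detection and Strep-affinity purification of the recombinant mutant motor. The associated publication concerns the role of the FHA domain in KIF1A/UNC-104 autoinhibition.
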