Features (pLannotate 1.2.2; 12 found; start..end, strand, type, name):
    190..778     +  rep_origin     ori: high-copy-number ColE1/pMB1/pBR322/pUC origin of replication
    913..1136    -  mobile_element Tn7R: mini-Tn7 element (right end of the Tn7 transposon) Tn7
   1203..1736    -  CDS            GmR: gentamycin acetyltransferase; aacC1; confers resistance to gentamycin
   1925..1953    -  promoter       Pc promoter: intI1 (promoter lies within the coding sequence); class 1 integron promoter
   2024..2057    +  protein_bind   loxP: Cre-mediated recombination occurs in the 8-bp core sequence (GCATACAT). Cre recombinase
   2134..2225    +  promoter       polyhedrin promoter: polh from Autographa californica; promoter for the baculovirus polyhedrin gene
   2290..7302    +  CDS            unc-104: KIF1A_DROME - Also known as imac From Drosophila melanogaster (Fruit fly).
   7321..8034    +  CDS            Superfolder GFP: Superfolder GFP is a basic (constitutively fluorescent) green fluorescent protein published in 2005, derived from Aequorea victoria. It is reported to be a very rapidly-maturing weak dimer.
   8173..8256    +  CDS            large T antigen (fragment): large T antigen from SV40 (simian virus 40)
   8279..8413    +  polyA_signal   SV40 poly(A) signal: SV40 polyadenylation signal
   8442..8491    +  CDS            SET1 (fragment): solubility-enhancement tag derived from T7 phage gene 10B
   8534..8699    -  mobile_element Tn7L: mini-Tn7 element (left end of the Tn7 transposon) Tn7
>Addgene plasmid #226779 | pKC51 | addgene full sequence | sequence record 449869 | Addgene NGS Result
ACCGGTTGACTTGGGTCAACTGTCAGACCAAGTTTACTCATATATACTTTAGATTGATTTAAAACTTCAT
TTTTAATTTAAAAGGATCTAGGTGAAGATCCTTTTTGATAATCTCATGACCAAAATCCCTTAACGTGAGT
TTTCGTTCCACTGAGCGTCAGACCCCGTAGAAAAGATCAAAGGATCTTCTTGAGATCCTTTTTTTCTGCG
CGTAATCTGCTGCTTGCAAACAAAAAAACCACCGCTACCAGCGGTGGTTTGTTTGCCGGATCAAGAGCTA
CCAACTCTTTTTCCGAAGGTAACTGGCTTCAGCAGAGCGCAGATACCAAATACTGTTCTTCTAGTGTAGC
CGTAGTTAGGCCACCACTTCAAGAACTCTGTAGCACCGCCTACATACCTCGCTCTGCTAATCCTGTTACC
AGTGGCTGCTGCCAGTGGCGATAAGTCGTGTCTTACCGGGTTGGACTCAAGACGATAGTTACCGGATAAG
GCGCAGCGGTCGGGCTGAACGGGGGGTTCGTGCACACAGCCCAGCTTGGAGCGAACGACCTACACCGAAC
TGAGATACCTACAGCGTGAGCTATGAGAAAGCGCCACGCTTCCCGAAGGGAGAAAGGCGGACAGGTATCC
GGTAAGCGGCAGGGTCGGAACAGGAGAGCGCACGAGGGAGCTTCCAGGGGGAAACGCCTGGTATCTTTAT
AGTCCTGTCGGGTTTCGCCACCTCTGACTTGAGCGTCGATTTTTGTGATGCTCGTCAGGGGGGCGGAGCC
TATGGAAAAACGCCAGCAACGCGGCCTTTTTACGGTTCCTGGCCTTTTGCTGGCCTTTTGCTCACATGTT
CTTTCCTGCGTTATCCCCTGATTGACTTGGGTCGCTCTTCCTGTGGATGCGCAGATGCCCTGCGTAAGCG
GGTGTGGGCGGACAATAAAGTCTTAAACTGAACAAAATAGATCTAAACTATGACAATAAAGTCTTAAACT
AGACAGAATAGTTGTAAACTGAAATCAGTCCAGTTATGCTGTGAAAAAGCATACTGGACTTTTGTTATGG
CTAAAGCAAACTCTTCATTTTCTGAAGTGCAAATTGCCCGTCGTATTAAAGAGGGGCGTGGCCAAGGGCA
TGTAAAGACTATATTCGCGGCGTTGTGACAATTTACCGAACAACTCCGCGGCCGGGAAGCCGATCTCGGC
TTGAACGAATTGTTAGGTGGCGGTACTTGGGTCGATATCAAAGTGCATCACTTCTTCCCGTATGCCCAAC
TTTGTATAGAGAGCCACTGCGGGATCGTCACCGTAATCTGCTTGCACGTAGATCACATAAGCACCAAGCG
CGTTGGCCTCATGCTTGAGGAGATTGATGAGCGCGGTGGCAATGCCCTGCCTCCGGTGCTCGCCGGAGAC
TGCGAGATCATAGATATAGATCTCACTACGCGGCTGCTCAAACTTGGGCAGAACGTAAGCCGCGAGAGCG
CCAACAACCGCTTCTTGGTCGAAGGCAGCAAGCGCGATGAATGTCTTACTACGGAGCAAGTTCCCGAGGT
AATCGGAGTCCGGCTGATGTTGGGAGTAGGTGGCTACGTCTCCGAACTCACGACCGAAAAGATCAAGAGC
AGCCCGCATGGATTTGACTTGGTCAGGGCCGAGCCTACATGTGCGAATGATGCCCATACTTGAGCCACCT
AACTTTGTTTTAGGGCGACTGCCCTGCTGCGTAACATCGTTGCTGCTGCGTAACATCGTTGCTGCTCCAT
AACATCAAACATCGACCCACGGCGTAACGCGCTTGCTGCTTGGATGCCCGAGGCATAGACTGTACAAAAA
AACAGTCATAACAAGCCATGAAAACCGCCACTGCGCCGTTACCACCGCTGCGTTCGGTCAAGGTTCTGGA
CCAGTTGCGTGAGCGCATACGCTACTTGCATTACAGTTTACGAACCGAACAGGCTTATGTCAACTGGGTT
CGTGCCTTCATCCGTTTCCACGGTGTGCGTCACCCGGCAACCTTGGGCAGCAGCGAAGTCGCCATAACTT
CGTATAGCATACATTATACGAAGTTATCTGTAACTATAACGGTCCTAAGGTAGCGAGTTTAAACACTAGT
ATCGATTCGCGACCTACTCCGGAATATTAATAGATCATGGAGATAATTAAAATGATAACCATCTCGCAAA
TAAATAAGTATTTTACTGTTTTCGTAACAGTTTTGTAATAAAAAAACCTATAAATATTCCGGATTATTCA
TACCGTCCCACCATCGGGCGCGGATCCCGGTCCGAAGCGCGCGGAATTCATGTCGTCGGTTAAGGTGGCG
GTGCGAGTGCGCCCCTTCAACTCGCGCGAAATAGCCAGGGAGTCGAAATGCATCATCGAGATGGCAGGAG
CCACAACGGCCATCACCAATCCAAAGGTGCCGCCCAACACAAGCGATTCAGTAAAGCGCTTCAACTTTGA
TTACTCCTACTGGTCACATGATCACCACGATGCCGATTTCTCTACACAATCGATGGTGTACAAGGACATT
GGCGAGGAGATGTTACAGCACTCCTTCGATGGCTACAATGTCTGTATCTTTGCCTATGGCCAGACTGGAG
CTGGAAAGTCGTATACCATGATGGGCAGGCAGGAGGAGCAGCAAGAGGGCATAATACCAATGATTTGCAA
GGATCTGTTCACTCGCATACAGGATACTGAGACCGATGACCTCAAGTACTCGGTTGAGGTTTCCTATATG
GAAATCTATTGCGAGCGAGTCAGGGATTTGTTGAATCCGAAAAACAAGGGCAATCTGCGTGTGAGGGAGC
ATCCCCTTTTGGGTCCCTATGTGGAGGATTTGTCCAAACTAGCCGTTACCGATTACCAGGACATTCACGA
TCTCATTGATGAAGGCAACAAAGCTCGAACTGTGGCAGCTACTAACATGAACGAAACCAGTTCCCGCTCT
CATGCCGTCTTTACAATCTTCTTTACCCAACGTCGTCATGATCTGATGACAAATTTGACCACAGAAAAGG
TATCCAAGATAAGCTTGGTAGACTTGGCCGGGTCGGAACGAGTAGATTCCACTGGTGCCAAGGGCACTCG
CTTGAAGGAGGGAGCCAACATTAACAAGTCCTTGACCACATTGGGCAAAGTTATCTCAGCTTTGGCGGAA
GTGTCTGCTTCCAAGAAAAAGAACACCAAGAAGGCAGATTTTATTCCGTACCGTGATTCGGCCTTGACCT
GGCTGTTACGTGAAAACTTGGGAGGAAATTCGAAGACAGCTATGATTGCGGCTATCTCACCAGCAGATAT
TAACTACGATGAAACCCTCAGCACACTGCGCTATGCGGATCGTGCCAAGCAAATTGTTTGCAAGGCTGTT
GTCAATGAAGATGCCAATGCCAAGCTGATTCGAGAACTCAAGGAGGAGATCCAAAAGCTGCGGGACTTAC
TCAAAGCCGAGGGCATTGAAGTGCAGGAAGAGGATGAGCTCACCAAGTCAACGGTGATCAAGTCGCCCAC
TAAGTCACGTAATCGTAATGGATCCACCACGGAGATGGCTGTGGATCAGCTGCAGGCCAGCGAGAAACTT
ATTGCAGAGCTCAACGAGACCTGGGAGGAGAAACTTAAGCGCACCGAGGAGATTCGCGTGCAGCGAGAGG
CGGTCTTCGCCGAAATGGGTGTGGCTGTCAAGGAAGATGGAATAACAGTTGGCGTATTCTCACCGAAGAA
GACTCCGCATTTGGTCAACCTAAACGAGGATCCCAATCTGTCTGAGTGTCTGCTTTACTACATCAAGGAG
GGTCTAACTCGGTTGGGTACCCATGAAGCAAATGTGCCCCAGGACATTCAGCTCTCCGGATCGCACATCC
TCAAGGAGCACTGCACCTTTGAGAACAAGAACAGCACGGTTACATTGCTGCCACACAAGGATGCTATCAT
CTATGTAAATGGACGCAAGTTGGTTGAACCGGAGGTTCTTAAGACCGGTTCTCGCGTGATCCTCGGAAAG
AACCACGTGTTCCGCTTTACCAATCCAGAACAGGCACGCGAATTACGGGATAAGATCGAGACCGAAAATG
AGGCTGAGAACGAAGTGGAGAAGACAGACACCCAGCAGGTGGACTGGAACTTTGCCCAGTGCGAATTGCT
CGAGAAGCAAGGCATTGATCTAAAAGCTGAAATGAAGAAGCGTTTAGACAACTTGGAGGAACAGTACAAG
CGGGAGAAACTTCAGGCCGATCAGCAATTCGAGGAGCAGCGCAAAACGTACGAGGCTCGCATCGATGCTT
TGCAAAAACAGGTTGAGGAACAATCCATGACCATGTCCATGTACAGCAGCTACTCGCCGGAGGATTTCCA
CCAGGAGGAGGACGTCTACACCAACCCCATGTACGAATCCTGCTGGACAGCAAGAGAGGCTGGCTTGGCT
GCCTGGGCTTTCCGCAAGTGGCGTTACCACCAATTCACCTCTTTGCGAGATGATCTCTGGGGCAATGCTA
TATTCCTTAAGGAAGCCAATGCCATTTCCGTTGAGTTAAAGAAGAAGGTACAATTCCAATTTACTCTCTT
GACCGACACCTTGTACTCTCCTTTGCCGCCTGAGCTGGCCTCCACTGTGGCTCCTGTGCATCAGGAGGAT
GAGTTCGGAGCTCCACCTGTCTCTAAGACCTTGGTGGCCGTCGAAGTTACCGATACTAAGAACGGAGCCA
CTCATCACTGGTCCCTGGAGAAGTTACGGCAACGTTTGGAGCTGATGCGCGAGATGTACCACAACGAAGC
CGAAATGAGTCCCACTTCACCGGACTATAATGTGGAGAGCCTCACTGGTGGAGATCCATTCTACGATCGC
TTCCCCTGGTTCCGCATGGTGGGTCGCTCCTTCATCTATCTGAGCAACCTGCTCTACCCAGTGCCATTGG
TCCACAAGGTGGCCATTGTCAACGAACGCGGAGATGTGCGTGGCTACCTAAGGATTGCTGTGCAGCCCGT
TCTGGATGAGGAGTCCATTGATTTCAATAATGGTGTCAAGCAGTCAGCTCGCTTGGTTTTCAATGAGGAT
GATGCCAAACCGAAATACCGAGCTCTCAATGAAAAGGATGATGTGCAGCGCTATATTGACAATGGTGGTT
TGGACAGCAAGCTGGAGGAACTTGAGGATGTGGACTCTGGTCGTGGCATTGACTCTAACTCCGCATCCGA
GTGCCACGAAAATTCGGAGGAGCCTGGCGAGCATCTGCAGGTGGGCAAGGAGTTCACTTTCCGGGTCACT
GTGCTACAGGCCACTGGTATTGGGGCTGAATATGCCGATATCTTCTGCCAGTTCAACTTTTTGCATCGTC
ATGAGGAGGCTTTCTCCACCGAACCCGTCAAGAATTCGGCATCGGGTGCTCCTCTAGGCTTCTACCATGT
GCAGAACATAACTGTACCCGTAACCAAATCCTTCATCGAGTATTTGAAGACCCAACCCATAATGTTCAAG
ATATTTGGGCACTACCAGACGCACCCATTGCATAAGGATGCCAAACAGGATTTTGTTTCTCGGCCACCAC
CACGTCGCATGTTGCCACCGAGCATACCGATCAGTCAGCCAGTGCGTAGTCCCAAGTTTGGACCACTACC
GTGTGCACCCACGTCTACGGTTTTGGCTAAGCACGATGTTTTGGTTTGGTTTGAAATCTGTGAATTGGCT
CCCAATGGAGAATATGTGCCATCGGTGGTGGAGCACAGCGATGATCTTCCCTGCCGCGGACTGTTCCTCT
TGCATCAGGGCATCCAGCGGCGCATTCGTATTACTATCGTACATGAGCCCACAACCGAGGTGAAGTGGAA
GGACATCAATGAGTTGGTGGTTGGACGTATCCGCAATACACCGGAGTCATCCGACGAACAGGACGAAGAC
GCCTGTGTCTTATCTTTGGGCTTGTTCCCAGGCGAGGCTTTGGAGGTGCCCGGAGATGATAGATCTTTCT
ACCGTTTTGAGGCTGCCTGGGACTCGAGTCTGCACAACTCGGCACTGCTCAACCGCGTTTCTCAAGGCGG
TGAGACCATCTACATCACCCTGAGCGCTTACTTGGAGCTGGAGAATTGCGCCCGCCCGGCCATAATTACC
AAGGACCTGAGCATGGTTATCTATGGACGCGATGCCCGCACCGGTCCGCGCTCCCTGAAGCACCTGTTTT
CGGGACAGTACCGCAATCCGGAGGCCAATCGCCTCACTGGGGTTTACGAGCTAGCACTGCGCAGAGCATC
CGAAGCAGGTAGTCCAGGTGTACAAAGGCGTCAACGTCGAGTGCTGGACACCAGCTCTACTTATGTGCGC
GGCGAGGAGAATCTTCATGGCTGGAGGCCAAGGGGTGACTCCCTGATCTTCGATCACCAGTGGGAGCTGG
AGAAACTCACCAGACTTGAAGAGGTTGGACGCATGCGGCACTTGCTTCTGCTGCGCGAACGTCTGGGCAT
GGACACCAACCCAAATCCGACCACCAAGACCGAGAAGGATGTTTGCAATCTAGCTGCTCGGGCAGCCACA
TCACCCGTACATATGGTCATTCCACAATCGCCGCAGACTCCGGTCAAGGATCCACAGCAAATCATTCCAG
AACGCGAATACAACCAACGGGAGCAGGATCTCATGCTTAAATGCTTAAAGTTGGTGCAGGGACGCTATAC
TAAGAGCGAGGCCAACGATACGCAAACTCAGTCGGATGTTTCGCCTAGCGATGAGGGATGTGCCGATATG
ACCGTCAGCTGCATCTCCAGCAATTCCATGGAAAACAACAAATTTGTAATTCGACGCAGATTATGTTCAC
CGGATCGAGCTGATGCACCCAACGGGTGGGAGGCACCTGCTCCGGCTACTCAGCCAGCTCTTCCCCTCCG
TCTCTATGTGCCGGAACTGGAGGAGATTCGCGTGAGTCCTGTGGTGGCCCGCAAGGGTCTGTTGAATGTC
CTGGAGCACGGCGGTTCCGGCTGGAAGAAGCGCTGGGTGATCGTCCGTCGCCCTTACGTGTTTATCTACC
GCTCGGAGAAGGATCCCGTTGAACGGGCTGTCCTCAATCTGGCCACTGCGCATGTGGAGTGCAGCGAGGA
CCAGGCGGCCATGGTCAAGATACCCAACACATTCAGTGTGGTGACCAAGCATCGTGGCTATCTGCTGCAA
ACTCTCGGTGACAAGGAAGTACACGACTGGCTGTATGCTATCAATCCATTGCTTGCTGGGCAGATAAAAT
CCCGCCTGGCGCGACGGACTTTGGAGCCTGCTAGCCAGACGGCTTCCCAGATCCAGGCCACCAATGCGGC
GAATGCCAATAGTGCGAGCAAAGGGCGGCCGCTTTCGAATATGAGTAAAGGTGAGGAACTCTTTACAGGA
GTTGTACCCATACTCGTTGAGTTGGACGGTGATGTAAATGGTCATAAGTTTTCGGTCAGGGGTGAGGGCG
AGGGTGACGCAACTAACGGTAAGCTGACTTTGAAGTTTATCTGTACCACGGGAAAACTTCCCGTGCCGTG
GCCAACTTTGGTAACAACACTTACATACGGTGTGCAATGCTTTAGTCGCTACCCGGATCACATGAAAAGG
CACGATTTTTTCAAATCTGCCATGCCTGAGGGTTATGTGCAAGAGAGAACTATTTCGTTCAAAGACGACG
GAACGTACAAGACACGCGCCGAAGTGAAATTTGAGGGTGATACCCTTGTCAATCGTATAGAACTTAAAGG
AATTGACTTCAAGGAAGACGGCAACATCTTGGGACACAAACTGGAATATAATTTTAACTCGCACAACGTG
TATATCACAGCAGACAAACAGAAAAACGGAATCAAAGCAAACTTCAAAATACGCCACAACGTTGAAGATG
GAAGCGTCCAGCTGGCTGATCATTACCAGCAAAACACCCCCATTGGTGATGGACCGGTATTGTTGCCCGA
TAATCATTATCTCTCAACGCAGTCTGTACTCAGTAAGGATCCTAACGAAAAGAGGGATCACATGGTTCTT
CTCGAGTTCGTAACCGCAGCTGGTATCACGCACGGCATGGACGAACTCTACAAAGGCAGTGGCAGTTGGT
CGCATCCTCAATTCGAGAAGGGCGGCGGCAGTGGCGGCGGCAGTGGCGGCAGTGCCTGGAGTCATCCACA
ATTTGAGAAGTAAAGCCTGCAGTCTCGACAAGCTTGTCGAGAAGTACTAGAGGATCATAATCAGCCATAC
CACATTTGTAGAGGTTTTACTTGCTTTAAAAAACCTCCCACACCTCCCCCTGAACCTGAAACATAAAATG
AATGCAATTGTTGTTGTTAACTTGTTTATTGCAGCTTATAATGGTTACAAATAAAGCAATAGCATCACAA
ATTTCACAAATAAAGCATTTTTTTCACTGCATTCTAGTTGTGGTTTGTCCAAACTCATCAATGTATCTTA
TCATGTCTGGATCTGATCACTGCTTGAGCCTAGAAGATCCGGCTGCTAACAAAGCCCGAAAGGAAGCTGA
GTTGGCTGCTGCCACCGCTGAGCAATAACTATCATAACCCCTAGGGTATACCCATCTAATTGGAACCAGA
TAAGTGAAATCTAGTTCCAAACTATTTTGTCATTTTTAATTTTCGTATTAGCTTACGACGCTACACCCAG
TTCCCATCTATTTTGTCACTCTTCCCTAAATAATCCTTAAAAACTCCATTTCCACCCCTCCCAGTTCCCA
ACTATTTTGTCCGCCCACA
